>Addgene plasmid #133393 | BII-tdT-inv-GFP | depositor full sequence | sequence record 256377 | BII-tdT-inv-GFP sequence 8107 bps
TTAACCCTAGAAAGATAGTCTGCGTAAAATTGACGCATGCATTCTTGAAATATTGCTCTCTCTTTCTAAA
TAGCGCGAATCCGTCGCTGTGCATTTAGGACATCTCAGTCGCCGCTTGGAGCTCCCGTGAGGCGTGCTTG
TCAATGCGGTAAGTGTCACTGATTTTGAACTATAACGACCGCGTGAGTCAAAATGACGCATGATTATCTT
TTACGTGACTTTTAAGATTTAACTCATACGATAATTATATTGTTATTTCATGTTCTACTTACGTGATAAC
TTATTATATATATATTTTCTTGTTATAGATCTGTGGAATGTGTGCTAGAGGGACAGCCCCCCCCCAAAGC
CCCCAGGGATGTAATTACGTCCCTCCCCCGCTAGGGGGCAGCAGCGAGCCGCCCGGGGCTCCGCTCCGGT
CCGGCGCTCCCCCCGCATCCCCGAGCCGGCAGCGTGCGGGGACAGCCCGGGCACGGGGAAGGTGGCACGG
GATCGCTTTCCTCTGAACGCTTCTCGCTGCTCTTTGAGCCTGCAGACACCTGGGGGGATACGGGGAAAAG
GCCTGGTAGGCTGCAGCGGTAGGGCGCAGTAGTCCAGGGTTTCCTTGATGATGTCATACTTATCCTGTCC
CTTTTTTTTCCACAGCTCGCGGTTGAGGACAAACTCTTCGCGGTCTTTCCAGTATGCATGGGGGAGGCTA
ACTGAAACACGGAAGGAGACAATACCGGAAGGAACCCGCGCTATGACGGCAATAAAAAGACAGAATAAAA
CGCACGGGTGTTGGGTCGTTTGTTCATAAACGCGGGGTTCGGTCCCAGGGCTGGCACTCTGTCGATACCC
CACCGAGACCCCATTGGGGCCAATACGCCCGCGTTTCTTCCTTTTCCCCACCCCACCCCCCAAGTTCGGG
TGAAGGCCCAGGGCTCGCAGCCAACGTCGGGGCGGCAGGCCCTGCCATAGCATATTCGGCCGCCACGGCC
GCAATAAAATATCTTTATTTTCATTACATCTGTGTGTTGGTTTTTTGTGTGAATCGATAGTACTAACATA
CGCTCTCCATCAAAACAAAACGAAACAAAACAAACTAGCAAAATAGGCTGTCCCCAGTGCAAGTGCAGGT
GCCAGAACATTTCTCTATCGATAGGTACCGCATGACTACAGCTAGACGCGCCATAGAGCCCACCGCATCC
CCAGCATGCCTGCTATTGTCTTCCCAATCCTCCCCCTTGCTGTCCTGCCCCACCCCACCCCCCAGAATAG
AATGACACCTACTCAGACAATGCGATGCAATTTCCTCATTTTATTAGGAAAGGACAGTGGGAGTGGCACC
TTCCAGGGTCAAGGAAGGCACGGGGGAGGGGCAAACAACAGATGGCTGGCAACTAGAAGGCACAGTCGCT
CGACTCACTACCTCCCTTTAAACGATCGACGGCCACGAAGTGCTTAGCTTAGGCGCCCACCTTGCGCTTC
TTCTTGGGGCCCTTGTACAGCTCGTCCATGCCGTACAGGAACAGGTGGTGGCGGCCCTCGGAGCGCTCGT
ACTGTTCCACGATGGTGTAGTCCTCGTTGTGGGAGGTGATGTCCAGCTTGGTGTCCACGTAGTAGTAGCC
GGGCAGTTGCACGGGCTTCTTGGCCATGTAGATGGTCTTGAACTCCACCAGGTAGTGGCCGCCGTCCTTC
AGCTTCAGGGCCTGGTGGATCTCGCCCTTCAGCACGCCGTCGCGGGGGTACAGGCGCTCGGTGGAGGCCT
CCCAGCCCATGGTCTTCTTCTGCATTACGGGGCCGTCGGGGGGGAAGTTGGTGCCGCGCATCTTCACCTT
GTAGATCAGCGTGCCGTCCTGCAGGGAGGAGTCCTGGGTCACGGTCACCAGACCGCCGTCCTCGAAGTTC
ATCACGCGCTCCCACTTGAAGCCCTCGGGGAAGGACAGCTTCTTGTAATCGGGGATGTCGGCGGGGTGCT
TCACGTACGCCTTGGAGCCGTACATGAACTGGGGGGACAGGATGTCCCAGGCGAAGGGCAGGGGGCCGCC
CTTGGTCACCTTCAGCTTGGCGGTCTGGGTGCCCTCGTAGGGGCGGCCCTCGCCCTCGCCCTCGATCTCG
AACTCGTGGCCGTTCATGGAGCCCTCCATGCGCACCTTGAAGCGCATGAACTCTTTGATGACGGCCATGT
TGTTGTCCTCGGAGGAGGCGGTGCCGGAGCTGCCGCTGCCGGTGCTGCCGGTGCCATGCCCCAGGAACAG
GTGGTGGCGGCCCTCGGAGCGCTCGTACTGTTCCACGATGGTGTAGTCCTCGTTGTGGGAGGTGATGTCC
AGCTTGGTGTCCACGTAGTAGTAGCCGGGCAGTTGCACGGGCTTCTTGGCCATGTAGATGGTCTTGAACT
CCACCAGGTAGTGGCCGCCGTCCTTCAGCTTCAGGGCCTGGTGGATCTCGCCCTTCAGCACGCCGTCGCG
GGGGTACAGGCGCTCGGTGGAGGCCTCCCAGCCCATGGTCTTCTTCTGCATTACGGGGCCGTCGGGGGGG
AAGTTGGTGCCGCGCATCTTCACCTTGTAGATCAGCGTGCCGTCCTGCAGGGAGGAGTCCTGGGTCACGG
TCACCAGACCGCCGTCCTCGAAGTTCATCACGCGCTCCCACTTGAAGCCCTCGGGGAAGGACAGCTTCTT
GTAATCGGGGATGTCGGCGGGGTGCTTCACGTACGCCTTGGAGCCGTACATGAACTGGGGGGACAGGATG
TCCCAGGCGAAGGGCAGGGGGCCGCCCTTGGTCACCTTCAGCTTGGCGGTCTGGGTGCCCTCGTAGGGGC
GGCCCTCGCCCTCGCCCTCGATCTCGAACTCGTGGCCGTTCATGGAGCCCTCCATGCGCACCTTGAAGCG
CATGAACTCTTTGATGACCTCCTCGCCCTTGCTCACCATGGTGGCCGAGTTGGCAACAGTACCGGAATGC
CAAGCTTCCTAGGCGGCCGCGTCGACCGGTGCCACCATGGGCCCCAAGAAGAAGCGCAAGGTGGGCGTGA
GCAAGGGCGAGGAGCTGTTCACCGGGGTGGTGCCCATCCTGGTCGAGCTGGACGGCGACGTAAACGGCCA
CAAGTTCAGCGTGTCCGGCGAGGGCGAGGGCGATGCCACCTACGGCAAGCTGACCCTGAAGTTCATCTGC
ACCACCGGCAAGCTGCCCGTGCCCTGGCCCACCCTCGTGACCACCCTGACCTACGGCGTGCAGTGCTTCA
GCCGCTACCCCGACCACATGAAGCAGCACGACTTCTTCAAGTCCGCCATGCCCGAAGGCTACGTCCAGGA
GCGCACCATCTTCTTCAAGGACGACGGCAACTACAAGACCCGCGCCGAGGTGAAGTTCGAGGGCGACACC
CTGGTGAACCGCATCGAGCTGAAGGGCATCGACTTCAAGGAGGACGGCAACATCCTGGGGCACAAGCTGG
AGTACAACTACAACAGCCACAACGTCTATATCATGGCCGACAAGCAGAAGAACGGCATCAAGGTGAACTT
CAAGATCCGCCACAACATCGAGGACGGCAGCGTGCAGCTCGCCGACCACTACCAGCAGAACACCCCCATC
GGCGACGGCCCCGTGCTGCTGCCCGACAACCACTACCTGAGCACCCAGTCCGCCCTGAGCAAAGACCCCA
ACGAGAAGCGCGATCACATGGTCCTGCTGGAGTTCGTGACCGCCGCCGGGATCACTCTCGGCATGGACGA
GCTGTACAAGAAGCTAGCTTAAGTTTAAACCGCTGATCAGCCTCGACTGTGCCTTCTAGTTGCCAGCCAT
CTGTTGTTTGCCCCTCCCCCGTGCCTTCCTTGACCCTGGAAGGTGCCACTCCCACTGTCCTTTCCTAATA
AAATGAGGAAATTGCATCGCATTGTCTGAGTAGGTGTCATTCTATTCTGGGGGGTGGGGTGGGGCAGGAC
AGCAAGGGGGAGGATTGGGAAGACAATAGCAGGCATGCTGGGGATGCGGTGGGCTCTATGGCCTGTTAGG
CCTTCTAGAGGGACAGCCCCCCCCCAAAGCCCCCAGGGATGTAATTACGTCCCTCCCCCGCTAGGGGGCA
GCAGCGAGCCGCCCGGGGCTCCGCTCCGGTCCGGCGCTCCCCCCGCATCCCCGAGCCGGCAGCGTGCGGG
GACAGCCCGGGCACGGGGAAGGTGGCACGGGATCGCTTTCCTCTGAACGCTTCTCGCTGCTCTTTGAGCC
TGCAGACACCTGGGGGGATACGGGGAAAAGCCATACCAATGGAGCTCACGGGGACAGCCCCCCCCCAAAG
CCCCCAGGGATGTAATTACGTCCCTCCCCCGCTAGGGGGCAGCAGCGAGCCGCCCGGGGCTCCGCTCCGG
TCCGGCGCTCCCCCCGCATCCCCGAGCCGGCAGCGTGCGGGGACAGCCCGGGCACGGGGAAGGTGGCACG
GGATCGCTTTCCTCTGAACGCTTCTCGCTGCTCTTTGAGCCTGCAGACACCTGGGGGGATACGGGGAAAA
AGAATTCGATAAAAGTTTTGTTACTTTATAGAAGAAATTTTGAGTTTTTGTTTTTTTTAATAAATAAATA
AACATAAATAAATTGTTTGTTGAATTTATTATTAGTATGTAAGTGTAAATATAATAAAACTTAATATCTA
TTCAAATTAATAAATAAACCTCGATATACAGACCGATAAAACACATGCGTCAATTTTACACATGATTATC
TTTAACGTACGTCACAATATGATTATCTTTCTAGGGTTAATCTAGCTGCGTGTTCTGCAGCGTGTCGAGC
ATCTTCATCTGCTCCATCACGCTGTAAAACACATTTGCACCGCGAGTCTGCCCGTCCTCCACGGGTTCAA
AAACGTGAATGAACGAGGCGCGCTCACTGGCCGTCGTTTTACAACGTCGTGACTGGGAAAACCCTGGCGT
TACCCAACTTAATCGCCTTGCAGCACATCCCCCTTTCGCCAGCTGGCGTAATAGCGAAGAGGCCCGCACC
GATCGCCCTTCCCAACAGTTGCGCAGCCTGAATGGCGAATGGG
[124 nt withheld, positions 5014-5137]
C
[91 nt withheld, positions 5139-5229]
A
[49 nt withheld, positions 5231-5279]
CCTTTGACGTTGGAGTCCACGTTCTTT
[37 nt withheld, positions 5307-5343]
ACCCTATCTCGGTCTATTCTTTTGATTTATAAGGGATTTTGCCGATTTCGGCCTATTGGTTAAAAAATGA
GCTGATTTAACAAAAATTTAACGCGAATTTTAACAAAATATTAACGCTTACAATTTAGGTGGCACTTTTC
GGGGAAATGTGCGCGGAACCCCTATTTGTTTATTTTTCTAAATACATTCAAATATGTATCCGCTCATGAG
ACAATAACCCTGATAAATGCTTCAATAATATTGAAAAAGGAAGAGTATGAGTATTCAACATTTCCGTGTC
GCCCTTATTCCCTTTTTTGCGGCATTTTGCCTTCCTGTTTTTGCTCACCCAGAAACGCTGGTGAAAGTAA
AAGATGCTGAAGATCAGTTGGGTGCACGAGTGGGTTACATCGAACTGGATCTCAACAGCGGTAAGATCCT
TGAGAGTTTTCGCCCCGAAGAACGTTTTCCAATGATGAGCACTTTTAAAGTTCTGCTATGTGGCGCGGTA
TTATCCCGTATTGACGCCGGGCAAGAGCAACTCGGTCGCCGCATACACTATTCTCAGAATGACTTGGTTG
AGTACTCACCAGTCACAGAAAAGCATCTTACGGATGGCATGACAGTAAGAGAATTATGCAGTGCTGCCAT
AACCATGAGTGATAACACTGCGGCCAACTTACTTCTGACAACGATCGGAGGACCGAAGGAGCTAACCGCT
TTTTTGCACAACATGGGGGATCATGTAACTCGCCTTGATCGTTGGGAACCGGAGCTGAATGAAGCCATAC
CAAACGACGAGCGTGACACCACGATGCCTGTAGCAATGGCAACAACGTTGCGCAAACTATTAACTGGCGA
ACTACTTACTCTAGCTTCCCGGCAACAATTAATAGACTGGATGGAGGCGGATAAAGTTGCAGGACCACTT
CTGCGCTCGGCCCTTCCGGCTGGCTGGTTTATTGCTGATAAATCTGGAGCCGGTGAGCGTGGGTCTCGCG
GTATCATTGCAGCACTGGGGCCAGATGGTAAGCCCTCCCGTATCGTAGTTATCTACACGACGGGGAGTCA
GGCAACTATGGATGAACGAAATAGACAGATCGCTGAGATAGGTGCCTCACTGATTAAGCATTGGTAACTG
TCAGACCAAGTTTACTCATATATACTTTAGATTGATTTAAAACTTCATTTTTAATTTAAAAGGATCTAGG
TGAAGATCCTTTTTGATAATCTCATGACCAAAATCCCTTAACGTGAGTTTTCGTTCCACTGAGCGTCAGA
CCCCGTAGAAAAGATCAAAGGATCTTCTTGAGATCCTTTTTTTCTGCGCGTAATCTGCTGCTTGCAAACA
AAAAAACCACCGCTACCAGCGGTGGTTTGTTTGCCGGATCAAGAGCTACCAACTCTTTTTCCGAAGGTAA
CTGGCTTCAGCAGAGCGCAGATACCAAATACTGTCCTTCTAGTGTAGCCGTAGTTAGGCCACCACTTCAA
GAACTCTGTAGCACCGCCTACATACCTCGCTCTGCTAATCCTGTTACCAGTGGCTGCTGCCAGTGGCGAT
AAGTCGTGTCTTACCGGGTTGGACTCAAGACGATAGTTACCGGATAAGGCGCAGCGGTCGGGCTGAACGG
GGGGTTCGTGCACACAGCCCAGCTTGGAGCGAACGACCTACACCGAACTGAGATACCTACAGCGTGAGCT
ATGAGAAAGCGCCACGCTTCCCGAAGGGAGAAAGGCGGACAGGTATCCGGTAAGCGGCAGGGTCGGAACA
GGAGAGCGCACGAGGGAGCTTCCAGGGGGAAACGCCTGGTATCTTTATAGTCCTGTCGGGTTTCGCCACC
TCTGACTTGAGCGTCGATTTTTGTGATGCTCGTCAGGGGGGCGGAGCCTATGGAAAAACGCCAGCAACGC
GGCCTTTTTACGGTTCCTGGCCTTTTGCTGGCCTTTTGCTCACATGTTCTTTCCTGCGTTATCCCCTGAT
TCTGTGGATAACCGTATTACCGCCTTTGAGTGAGCTGATACCGCTCGCCGCAGCCGAACGACCGAGCGCA
GCGAGTCAGTGAGCGAGGAAGCGGAAGAGCGCCCAATACGCAAACCGCCTCTCCCCGCGCGTTGGCCGAT
TCATTAATGCAGCTGGCACGACAGGTTTCCCGACTGGAAAGCGGGCAGTGAGCGCAACGCAATTAATGTG
AGTTAGCTCACTCATTAGGCACCCCAGGCTTTACACTTTATGCTTCCGGCTCGTATGTTGTGTGGAATTG
TGAGCGGATAACAATTTCACACAGGAAACAGCTATGACCATGATTACGCCAAGCGCGCCCGCCGGGTAAC
TCACGGGGTATCCATGTCCATTTCTGCGGCATCCAGCCAGGATACCCGTCCTCGCTGACGTAATATCCCA
GCGCCGCACCGCTGTCATTAATCTGCACACCGGCACGGCAGTTCCGGCTGTCGCCGGTATTGTTCGGGTT
GCTGATGCGCTTCGGGCTGACCATCCGGAACTGTGTCCGGAAAAGCCGCGACGAACTGGTATCCCAGGTG
GCCTGAACGAACAGTTCACCGTTAAAGGCGTGCATGGCCACACCTTCCCGAATCATCATGGTAAACGTGC
GTTTTCGCTCAACGTCAATGCAGCAGCAGTCATCCTCGGCAAACTCTTTCCATGCCGCTTCAACCTCGCG
GGAAAAGGCACGGGCTTCTTCCTCCCCGATGCCCAGATAGCGCCAGCTTGGGCGATGACTGAGCCGGAAA
AAAGACCCGACGATATGATCCTGATGCAGCTAGA
Features (pLannotate 1.2.2; 20 found; start..end, strand, type, name):
    580..683     +  misc_feature   Ad SA: adenovirus major late transcript splice acceptor (Friedrich and Soriano, 1991)
    747..795     +  polyA_signal   HSV TK poly(A) signal: herpes simplex virus thymidine kinase polyadenylation signal (Cole and Stacy, 1985)
    886..902     -  polyA_signal   bGH poly(A) signal (fragment): bovine growth hormone polyadenylation signal
    983..1031    +  polyA_signal   poly(A) signal: synthetic polyadenylation signal
   1045..1136    +  misc_feature   pause site: RNA polymerase II transcriptional pause signal from the human α2 globin gene
   1171..1395    -  polyA_signal   bGH poly(A) signal: bovine growth hormone polyadenylation signal
   1482..2909    -  CDS            tdTomato: tdTomato is a basic (constitutively fluorescent) orange fluorescent protein published in 2004, derived from Discosoma sp.. It is reported to be a somewhat slowly-maturing tandem dimer with low acid sensitivity.
   3007..3720    +  CDS            EGFP: EGFP is a basic (constitutively fluorescent) green fluorescent protein published in 1996, derived from Aequorea victoria. It is reported to be a rapidly-maturing weak dimer with moderate acid sensitivity.
   3757..3981    +  polyA_signal   bGH poly(A) signal: bovine growth hormone polyadenylation signal
   4733..4852    -  CDS            B (fragment): PORTL_LAMBD - Experimental evidence at protein level: Swiss-Prot protein existence level 1. Forms the portal vertex of the capsid (PubMed:6228056, PubMed:6232391). This portal plays critical roles in head assembly, genome packaging, neck/tail attachment, and genome ejection (Probable). The portal protein multimerizes as a single ring-shaped homododecamer arranged around a central channel (PubMed:6232391). Binds to the terminase subunits to form the packaging machine (PubMed:7799432). From Escherichia phage lambda (Bacteriophage lambda).
   4854..5009    +  CDS            lacZα (fragment): LacZα fragment of β-galactosidase; lacZ fragment
   5014..5442    +  rep_origin     f1 ori (sequence partly withheld): f1 bacteriophage origin of replication; arrow indicates direction of (+) strand synthesis
   5495..5599    +  promoter       AmpR promoter: bla
   5600..6460    +  CDS            AmpR: β-lactamase; bla; confers resistance to ampicillin, carbenicillin, and related antibiotics
   6631..7219    +  rep_origin     ori: high-copy-number ColE1/pMB1/pBR322/pUC origin of replication
   7402..7494    +  CDS            lacI (fragment): lac repressor; lacI; The lac repressor binds to the lac operator to inhibit transcription in E. coli. This inhibition can be relieved by adding lactose or isopropyl-β-D-thiogalactopyranoside (IPTG).
   7507..7528    +  protein_bind   CAP binding site: CAP binding activates transcription in the presence of cAMP. E. coli catabolite activator protein
   7543..7573    +  promoter       lac promoter: promoter for the E. coli lac operon
   7581..7597    +  protein_bind   lac operator: The lac repressor binds to the lac operator to inhibit transcription in E. coli. This inhibition can be relieved by adding lactose or isopropyl-β-D-thiogalactopyranoside (IPTG). lac repressor encoded by lacI
   7635..8102    -  CDS            B (fragment): PORTL_LAMBD - Experimental evidence at protein level: Swiss-Prot protein existence level 1. Forms the portal vertex of the capsid (PubMed:6228056, PubMed:6232391). This portal plays critical roles in head assembly, genome packaging, neck/tail attachment, and genome ejection (Probable). The portal protein multimerizes as a single ring-shaped homododecamer arranged around a central channel (PubMed:6232391). Binds to the terminase subunits to form the packaging machine (PubMed:7799432). From Escherichia phage lambda (Bacteriophage lambda).
