>Addgene plasmid #133393 | BII-tdT-inv-GFP | addgene full sequence | sequence record 268036 | Addgene NGS Result
GTATGGCTTTTTCCCCGTATCCCCCCAGGTGTCTGCAGGCTCAAAGAGCAGCGAGAAGCGTTCAGAGGAA
AGCGATCCCGTGCCACCTTCCCCGTGCCCGGGCTGTCCCCGCACGCTGCCGGCTCGGGGATGCGGGGGGA
GCGCCGGACCGGAGCGGAGCCCCGGGCGGCTCGCTGCTGCCCCCTAGCGGGGGAGGGACGTAATTACATC
CCTGGGGGCTTTGGGGGGGGGCTGTCCCTCTAGAAGGCCTAACAGGCCATAGAGCCCACCGCATCCCCAG
CATGCCTGCTATTGTCTTCCCAATCCTCCCCCTTGCTGTCCTGCCCCACCCCACCCCCCAGAATAGAATG
ACACCTACTCAGACAATGCGATGCAATTTCCTCATTTTATTAGGAAAGGACAGTGGGAGTGGCACCTTCC
AGGGTCAAGGAAGGCACGGGGGAGGGGCAAACAACAGATGGCTGGCAACTAGAAGGCACAGTCGAGGCTG
ATCAGCGGTTTAAACTTAAGCTAGCTTCTTGTACAGCTCGTCCATGCCGAGAGTGATCCCGGCGGCGGTC
ACGAACTCCAGCAGGACCATGTGATCGCGCTTCTCGTTGGGGTCTTTGCTCAGGGCGGACTGGGTGCTCA
GGTAGTGGTTGTCGGGCAGCAGCACGGGGCCGTCGCCGATGGGGGTGTTCTGCTGGTAGTGGTCGGCGAG
CTGCACGCTGCCGTCCTCGATGTTGTGGCGGATCTTGAAGTTCACCTTGATGCCGTTCTTCTGCTTGTCG
GCCATGATATAGACGTTGTGGCTGTTGTAGTTGTACTCCAGCTTGTGCCCCAGGATGTTGCCGTCCTCCT
TGAAGTCGATGCCCTTCAGCTCGATGCGGTTCACCAGGGTGTCGCCCTCGAACTTCACCTCGGCGCGGGT
CTTGTAGTTGCCGTCGTCCTTGAAGAAGATGGTGCGCTCCTGGACGTAGCCTTCGGGCATGGCGGACTTG
AAGAAGTCGTGCTGCTTCATGTGGTCGGGGTAGCGGCTGAAGCACTGCACGCCGTAGGTCAGGGTGGTCA
CGAGGGTGGGCCAGGGCACGGGCAGCTTGCCGGTGGTGCAGATGAACTTCAGGGTCAGCTTGCCGTAGGT
GGCATCGCCCTCGCCCTCGCCGGACACGCTGAACTTGTGGCCGTTTACGTCGCCGTCCAGCTCGACCAGG
ATGGGCACCACCCCGGTGAACAGCTCCTCGCCCTTGCTCACGCCCACCTTGCGCTTCTTCTTGGGGCCCA
TGGTGGCACCGGTCGACGCGGCCGCCTAGGAAGCTTGGCATTCCGGTACTGTTGCCAACTCGGCCACCAT
GGTGAGCAAGGGCGAGGAGGTCATCAAAGAGTTCATGCGCTTCAAGGTGCGCATGGAGGGCTCCATGAAC
GGCCACGAGTTCGAGATCGAGGGCGAGGGCGAGGGCCGCCCCTACGAGGGCACCCAGACCGCCAAGCTGA
AGGTGACCAAGGGCGGCCCCCTGCCCTTCGCCTGGGACATCCTGTCCCCCCAGTTCATGTACGGCTCCAA
GGCGTACGTGAAGCACCCCGCCGACATCCCCGATTACAAGAAGCTGTCCTTCCCCGAGGGCTTCAAGTGG
GAGCGCGTGATGAACTTCGAGGACGGCGGTCTGGTGACCGTGACCCAGGACTCCTCCCTGCAGGACGGCA
CGCTGATCTACAAGGTGAAGATGCGCGGCACCAACTTCCCCCCCGACGGCCCCGTAATGCAGAAGAAGAC
CATGGGCTGGGAGGCCTCCACCGAGCGCCTGTACCCCCGCGACGGCGTGCTGAAGGGCGAGATCCACCAG
GCCCTGAAGCTGAAGGACGGCGGCCACTACCTGGTGGAGTTCAAGACCATCTACATGGCCAAGAAGCCCG
TGCAACTGCCCGGCTACTACTACGTGGACACCAAGCTGGACATCACCTCCCACAACGAGGACTACACCAT
CGTGGAACAGTACGAGCGCTCCGAGGGCCGCCACCACCTGTTCCTGGGGCATGGCACCGGCAGCACCGGC
AGCGGCAGCTCCGGCACCGCCTCCTCCGAGGACAACAACATGGCCGTCATCAAAGAGTTCATGCGCTTCA
AGGTGCGCATGGAGGGCTCCATGAACGGCCACGAGTTCGAGATCGAGGGCGAGGGCGAGGGCCGCCCCTA
CGAGGGCACCCAGACCGCCAAGCTGAAGGTGACCAAGGGCGGCCCCCTGCCCTTCGCCTGGGACATCCTG
TCCCCCCAGTTCATGTACGGCTCCAAGGCGTACGTGAAGCACCCCGCCGACATCCCCGATTACAAGAAGC
TGTCCTTCCCCGAGGGCTTCAAGTGGGAGCGCGTGATGAACTTCGAGGACGGCGGTCTGGTGACCGTGAC
CCAGGACTCCTCCCTGCAGGACGGCACGCTGATCTACAAGGTGAAGATGCGCGGCACCAACTTCCCCCCC
GACGGCCCCGTAATGCAGAAGAAGACCATGGGCTGGGAGGCCTCCACCGAGCGCCTGTACCCCCGCGACG
GCGTGCTGAAGGGCGAGATCCACCAGGCCCTGAAGCTGAAGGACGGCGGCCACTACCTGGTGGAGTTCAA
GACCATCTACATGGCCAAGAAGCCCGTGCAACTGCCCGGCTACTACTACGTGGACACCAAGCTGGACATC
ACCTCCCACAACGAGGACTACACCATCGTGGAACAGTACGAGCGCTCCGAGGGCCGCCACCACCTGTTCC
TGTACGGCATGGACGAGCTGTACAAGGGCCCCAAGAAGAAGCGCAAGGTGGGCGCCTAAGCTAAGCACTT
AGTGGCCGTCGATCGTTTAAAGGGAGGTAGTGAGTCGAGCGACTGTGCCTTCTAGTTGCCAGCCATCTGT
TGTTTGCCCCTCCCCCGTGCCTTCCTTGACCCTGGAAGGTGCCACTCCCACTGTCCTTTCCTAATAAAAT
GAGGAAATTGCATCGCATTGTCTGAGTAGGTGTCATTCTATTCTGGGGGGTGGGGTGGGGCAGGACAGCA
AGGGGGAGGATTGGGAAGACAATAGCAGGCATGCTGGGGATGCGGTGGGCTCTATGGCGCGTCTAGCTGT
AGTCATGCGGTACCTATCGATAGAGAAATGTTCTGGCACCTGCACTTGCACTGGGGACAGCCTATTTTGC
TAGTTTGTTTTGTTTCGTTTTGTTTTGATGGAGAGCGTATGTTAGTACTATCGATTCACACAAAAAACCA
ACACACAGATGTAATGAAAATAAAGATATTTTATTGCGGCCGTGGCGGCCGAATATGCTATGGCAGGGCC
TGCCGCCCCGACGTTGGCTGCGAGCCCTGGGCCTTCACCCGAACTTGGGGGGTGGGGTGGGGAAAAGGAA
GAAACGCGGGCGTATTGGCCCCAATGGGGTCTCGGTGGGGTATCGACAGAGTGCCAGCCCTGGGACCGAA
CCCCGCGTTTATGAACAAACGACCCAACACCCGTGCGTTTTATTCTGTCTTTTTATTGCCGTCATAGCGC
GGGTTCCTTCCGGTATTGTCTCCTTCCGTGTTTCAGTTAGCCTCCCCCATGCATACTGGAAAGACCGCGA
AGAGTTTGTCCTCAACCGCGAGCTGTGGAAAAAAAAGGGACAGGATAAGTATGACATCATCAAGGAAACC
CTGGACTACTGCGCCCTACCGCTGCAGCCTACCAGGCCTTTTCCCCGTATCCCCCCAGGTGTCTGCAGGC
TCAAAGAGCAGCGAGAAGCGTTCAGAGGAAAGCGATCCCGTGCCACCTTCCCCGTGCCCGGGCTGTCCCC
GCACGCTGCCGGCTCGGGGATGCGGGGGGAGCGCCGGACCGGAGCGGAGCCCCGGGCGGCTCGCTGCTGC
CCCCTAGCGGGGGAGGGACGTAATTACATCCCTGGGGGCTTTGGGGGGGGGCTGTCCCTCTAGCACACAT
TCCACAGATCTATAACAAGAAAATATATATATAATAAGTTATCACGTAAGTAGAACATGAAATAACAATA
TAATTATCGTATGAGTTAAATCTTAAAAGTCACGTAAAAGATAATCATGCGTCATTTTGACTCACGCGGT
CGTTATAGTTCAAAATCAGTGACACTTACCGCATTGACAAGCACGCCTCACGGGAGCTCCAAGCGGCGAC
TGAGATGTCCTAAATGCACAGCGACGGATTCGCGCTATTTAGAAAGAGAGAGCAATATTTCAAGAATGCA
TGCGTCAATTTTACGCAGACTATCTTTCTAGGGTTAATCTAGCTGCATCAGGATCATATCGTCGGGTCTT
TTTTCCGGCTCAGTCATCGCCCAAGCTGGCGCTATCTGGGCATCGGGGAGGAAGAAGCCCGTGCCTTTTC
CCGCGAGGTTGAAGCGGCATGGAAAGAGTTTGCCGAGGATGACTGCTGCTGCATTGACGTTGAGCGAAAA
CGCACGTTTACCATGATGATTCGGGAAGGTGTGGCCATGCACGCCTTTAACGGTGAACTGTTCGTTCAGG
CCACCTGGGATACCAGTTCGTCGCGGCTTTTCCGGACACAGTTCCGGATGGTCAGCCCGAAGCGCATCAG
CAACCCGAACAATACCGGCGACAGCCGGAACTGCCGTGCCGGTGTGCAGATTAATGACAGCGGTGCGGCG
CTGGGATATTACGTCAGCGAGGACGGGTATCCTGGCTGGATGCCGCAGAAATGGACATGGATACCCCGTG
AGTTACCCGGCGGGCGCGCTTGGCGTAATCATGGTCATAGCTGTTTCCTGTGTGAAATTGTTATCCGCTC
ACAATTCCACACAACATACGAGCCGGAAGCATAAAGTGTAAAGCCTGGGGTGCCTAATGAGTGAGCTAAC
TCACATTAATTGCGTTGCGCTCACTGCCCGCTTTCCAGTCGGGAAACCTGTCGTGCCAGCTGCATTAATG
AATCGGCCAACGCGCGGGGAGAGGCGGTTTGCGTATTGGGCGCTCTTCCGCTTCCTCGCTCACTGACTCG
CTGCGCTCGGTCGTTCGGCTGCGGCGAGCGGTATCAGCTCACTCAAAGGCGGTAATACGGTTATCCACAG
AATCAGGGGATAACGCAGGAAAGAACATGTGAGCAAAAGGCCAGCAAAAGGCCAGGAACCGTAAAAAGGC
CGCGTTGCTGGCGTTTTTCCATAGGCTCCGCCCCCCTGACGAGCATCACAAAAATCGACGCTCAAGTCAG
AGGTGGCGAAACCCGACAGGACTATAAAGATACCAGGCGTTTCCCCCTGGAAGCTCCCTCGTGCGCTCTC
CTGTTCCGACCCTGCCGCTTACCGGATACCTGTCCGCCTTTCTCCCTTCGGGAAGCGTGGCGCTTTCTCA
TAGCTCACGCTGTAGGTATCTCAGTTCGGTGTAGGTCGTTCGCTCCAAGCTGGGCTGTGTGCACGAACCC
CCCGTTCAGCCCGACCGCTGCGCCTTATCCGGTAACTATCGTCTTGAGTCCAACCCGGTAAGACACGACT
TATCGCCACTGGCAGCAGCCACTGGTAACAGGATTAGCAGAGCGAGGTATGTAGGCGGTGCTACAGAGTT
CTTGAAGTGGTGGCCTAACTACGGCTACACTAGAAGAACAGTATTTGGTATCTGCGCTCTGCTGAAGCCA
GTTACCTTCGGAAAAAGAGTTGGTAGCTCTTGATCCGGCAAACAAACCACCGCTGGTAGCGGTGGTTTTT
TTGTTTGCAAGCAGCAGATTACGCGCAGAAAAAAAGGATCTCAAGAAGATCCTTTGATCTTTTCTACGGG
GTCTGACGCTCAGTGGAACGAAAACTCACGTTAAGGGATTTTGGTCATGAGATTATCAAAAAGGATCTTC
ACCTAGATCCTTTTAAATTAAAAATGAAGTTTTAAATCAATCTAAAGTATATATGAGTAAACTTGGTCTG
ACAGTTACCAATGCTTAATCAGTGAGGCACCTATCTCAGCGATCTGTCTATTTCGTTCATCCATAGTTGC
CTGACTCCCCGTCGTGTAGATAACTACGATACGGGAGGGCTTACCATCTGGCCCCAGTGCTGCAATGATA
CCGCGAGACCCACGCTCACCGGCTCCAGATTTATCAGCAATAAACCAGCCAGCCGGAAGGGCCGAGCGCA
GAAGTGGTCCTGCAACTTTATCCGCCTCCATCCAGTCTATTAATTGTTGCCGGGAAGCTAGAGTAAGTAG
TTCGCCAGTTAATAGTTTGCGCAACGTTGTTGCCATTGCTACAGGCATCGTGGTGTCACGCTCGTCGTTT
GGTATGGCTTCATTCAGCTCCGGTTCCCAACGATCAAGGCGAGTTACATGATCCCCCATGTTGTGCAAAA
AAGCGGTTAGCTCCTTCGGTCCTCCGATCGTTGTCAGAAGTAAGTTGGCCGCAGTGTTATCACTCATGGT
TATGGCAGCACTGCATAATTCTCTTACTGTCATGCCATCCGTAAGATGCTTTTCTGTGACTGGTGAGTAC
TCAACCAAGTCATTCTGAGAATAGTGTATGCGGCGACCGAGTTGCTCTTGCCCGGCGTCAATACGGGATA
ATACCGCGCCACATAGCAGAACTTTAAAAGTGCTCATCATTGGAAAACGTTCTTCGGGGCGAAAACTCTC
AAGGATCTTACCGCTGTTGAGATCCAGTTCGATGTAACCCACTCGTGCACCCAACTGATCTTCAGCATCT
TTTACTTTCACCAGCGTTTCTGGGTGAGCAAAAACAGGAAGGCAAAATGCCGCAAAAAAGGGAATAAGGG
CGACACGGAAATGTTGAATACTCATACTCTTCCTTTTTCAATATTATTGAAGCATTTATCAGGGTTATTG
TCTCATGAGCGGATACATATTTGAATGTATTTAGAAAAATAAACAAATAGGGGTTCCGCGCACATTTCCC
CGAAAAGTGCCACCTAAATTGTAAGCGTTAATATTTTGTTAAAATTCGCGTTAAATTTTTGTTAAATCAG
CTCATTTTTTAACCAATAGGCCGAAATCGGCAAAATCCCTTATAAATCAAAAGAATAGACCGAGATAGGG
T
[37 nt withheld, positions 7002-7038]
AAAGAACGTGGACTCCAACGTCAAAGG
[49 nt withheld, positions 7066-7114]
T
[91 nt withheld, positions 7116-7206]
G
[124 nt withheld, positions 7208-7331]
CCCATTCGCCATTCAGGCTGCGCAACTGTTGGGAAGGGCGATCGGTGCGGGCCTCTTCGCTATTACGCCA
GCTGGCGAAAGGGGGATGTGCTGCAAGGCGATTAAGTTGGGTAACGCCAGGGTTTTCCCAGTCACGACGT
TGTAAAACGACGGCCAGTGAGCGCGCCTCGTTCATTCACGTTTTTGAACCCGTGGAGGACGGGCAGACTC
GCGGTGCAAATGTGTTTTACAGCGTGATGGAGCAGATGAAGATGCTCGACACGCTGCAGAACACGCAGCT
AGATTAACCCTAGAAAGATAATCATATTGTGACGTACGTTAAAGATAATCATGTGTAAAATTGACGCATG
TGTTTTATCGGTCTGTATATCGAGGTTTATTTATTAATTTGAATAGATATTAAGTTTTATTATATTTACA
CTTACATACTAATAATAAATTCAACAAACAATTTATTTATGTTTATTTATTTATTAAAAAAAACAAAAAC
TCAAAATTTCTTCTATAAAGTAACAAAACTTTTATCGAATTCTTTTTCCCCGTATCCCCCCAGGTGTCTG
CAGGCTCAAAGAGCAGCGAGAAGCGTTCAGAGGAAAGCGATCCCGTGCCACCTTCCCCGTGCCCGGGCTG
TCCCCGCACGCTGCCGGCTCGGGGATGCGGGGGGAGCGCCGGACCGGAGCGGAGCCCCGGGCGGCTCGCT
GCTGCCCCCTAGCGGGGGAGGGACGTAATTACATCCCTGGGGGCTTTGGGGGGGGGCTGTCCCCGTGAGC
TCCATTG
Features (pLannotate 1.2.2; 20 found; start..end, strand, type, name):
    257..481     -  polyA_signal   bGH poly(A) signal: bovine growth hormone polyadenylation signal
    518..1231    -  CDS            EGFP: EGFP is a basic (constitutively fluorescent) green fluorescent protein published in 1996, derived from Aequorea victoria. It is reported to be a rapidly-maturing weak dimer with moderate acid sensitivity.
   1329..2756    +  CDS            tdTomato: tdTomato is a basic (constitutively fluorescent) orange fluorescent protein published in 2004, derived from Discosoma sp.. It is reported to be a somewhat slowly-maturing tandem dimer with low acid sensitivity.
   2843..3067    +  polyA_signal   bGH poly(A) signal: bovine growth hormone polyadenylation signal
   3102..3193    -  misc_feature   pause site: RNA polymerase II transcriptional pause signal from the human α2 globin gene
   3207..3255    -  polyA_signal   poly(A) signal: synthetic polyadenylation signal
   3336..3352    +  polyA_signal   bGH poly(A) signal (fragment): bovine growth hormone polyadenylation signal
   3443..3491    -  polyA_signal   HSV TK poly(A) signal: herpes simplex virus thymidine kinase polyadenylation signal (Cole and Stacy, 1985)
   3555..3658    -  misc_feature   Ad SA: adenovirus major late transcript splice acceptor (Friedrich and Soriano, 1991)
   4243..4710    +  CDS            B (fragment): PORTL_LAMBD - Experimental evidence at protein level: Swiss-Prot protein existence level 1. Forms the portal vertex of the capsid (PubMed:6228056, PubMed:6232391). This portal plays critical roles in head assembly, genome packaging, neck/tail attachment, and genome ejection (Probable). The portal protein multimerizes as a single ring-shaped homododecamer arranged around a central channel (PubMed:6232391). Binds to the terminase subunits to form the packaging machine (PubMed:7799432). From Escherichia phage lambda (Bacteriophage lambda).
   4748..4764    -  protein_bind   lac operator: The lac repressor binds to the lac operator to inhibit transcription in E. coli. This inhibition can be relieved by adding lactose or isopropyl-β-D-thiogalactopyranoside (IPTG). lac repressor encoded by lacI
   4772..4802    -  promoter       lac promoter: promoter for the E. coli lac operon
   4817..4838    -  protein_bind   CAP binding site: CAP binding activates transcription in the presence of cAMP. E. coli catabolite activator protein
   4851..4943    -  CDS            lacI (fragment): lac repressor; lacI; The lac repressor binds to the lac operator to inhibit transcription in E. coli. This inhibition can be relieved by adding lactose or isopropyl-β-D-thiogalactopyranoside (IPTG).
   5126..5714    -  rep_origin     ori: high-copy-number ColE1/pMB1/pBR322/pUC origin of replication
   5885..6745    -  CDS            AmpR: β-lactamase; bla; confers resistance to ampicillin, carbenicillin, and related antibiotics
   6746..6850    -  promoter       AmpR promoter: bla
   6903..7331    -  rep_origin     f1 ori (sequence partly withheld): f1 bacteriophage origin of replication; arrow indicates direction of (+) strand synthesis
   7336..7491    -  CDS            lacZα (fragment): LacZα fragment of β-galactosidase; lacZ fragment
   7493..7612    +  CDS            B (fragment): PORTL_LAMBD - Experimental evidence at protein level: Swiss-Prot protein existence level 1. Forms the portal vertex of the capsid (PubMed:6228056, PubMed:6232391). This portal plays critical roles in head assembly, genome packaging, neck/tail attachment, and genome ejection (Probable). The portal protein multimerizes as a single ring-shaped homododecamer arranged around a central channel (PubMed:6232391). Binds to the terminase subunits to form the packaging machine (PubMed:7799432). From Escherichia phage lambda (Bacteriophage lambda).
