[The description below was written by a language model from this plasmid's Addgene catalogue record and pLannotate feature annotations shown in this document.]
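Description:
BII-tdT-inv-GFP is an empty-backbone mammalian expression plasmid described as a piggyBac transposon vector for testing bidirectional promoter activity. It is propagated in E. coli as a high-copy plasmid through a ColE1/pUC-type origin and selected with ampicillin via the β-lactamase gene and its native promoter. An f1 origin and remnants of a lac cloning region (lacZα and lacI fragments, lac promoter, operator and CAP site) are also present. Two sequence records, one from the depositor and one from repository sequencing, differ by a single nucleotide in length and carry the same annotated features in opposite orientation.

The payload consists of two promoterless fluorescent reporters arranged head to head: a tdTomato coding sequence on one strand and an EGFP coding sequence on the other, separated by a gap of roughly a hundred bases. Each reporter ends in its own bovine growth hormone polyadenylation signal. The catalogue names them tdTomato-NLS and NLS-GFP, indicating nuclear-localised proteins, although the localisation signals are not annotated separately. A candidate regulatory fragment placed between the divergent reading frames can therefore drive red fluorescence in one direction and green in the other, giving a readout of the relative strength of transcription each way. The cloning sites are not recorded.

Beyond the tdTomato unit lies a cluster of elements, comprising a synthetic poly(A) signal, the human α2-globin RNA polymerase II pause site, an HSV TK poly(A) signal and an adenovirus splice acceptor, that probably serves to block read-through transcription from flanking DNA after integration. The piggyBac terminal repeats implied by the stated purpose are not annotated in either table. Two fragments matching the phage lambda portal protein gene are most likely stuffer DNA. No mammalian selection marker is annotated.
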