Addgene plasmid #133393: BII-tdT-inv-GFP
Purpose: (Empty Backbone) Piggybac vector for bidirectional promoter reporter assay
Depositing lab: Blair Madison. Depositing organization: Washington University in Saint Louis.
Backbone
  Vector backbone: BII-tdT-inv-GFP
  Backbone manufacturer: Madison Lab
  Vector type: Mammalian Expression
Growth in bacteria
  Bacterial resistance: Ampicillin, 100 μg/mL
  Growth temperature: 37°C
  Growth strain: DH5alpha
  Copy number: High Copy
Gene/Insert
  Gene/Insert name: tdTomato-NLS and NLS-GFP
  Promoter: No promoter
  Cloning method: Restriction Enzyme; 5′ cloning site Unknown (unknown if destroyed)
Terms and licenses: Academic/Nonprofit Terms; Industry Terms: Not Available to Industry
How to cite: BII-tdT-inv-GFP was a gift from Blair Madison (Addgene plasmid # 133393 ; http://n2t.net/addgene:133393 ; RRID:Addgene_133393)
